>Addgene plasmid #143244 | TFORF0932 | addgene full sequence | sequence record 396114 | Addgene NGS Result
TTAATGTAGTCTTATGCAATACTCTTGTAGTCTTGCAACATGGTAACGATGAGTTAGCAACATGCCTTAC
AAGGAGAGAAAAAGCACCGTGCATGCCGATTGGTGGAAGTAAGGTGGTACGATCGTGCCTTATTAGGAAG
GCAACAGACGGGTCTGACATGGATTGGACGAACCACTGAATTGCCGCATTGCAGAGATATTGTATTTAAG
TGCCTAGCTCGATACATAAACGGGTCTCTCTGGTTAGACCAGATCTGAGCCTGGGAGCTCTCTGGCTAAC
TAGGGAACCCACTGCTTAAGCCTCAATAAAGCTTGCCTTGAGTGCTTCAAGTAGTGTGTGCCCGTCTGTT
GTGTGACTCTGGTAACTAGAGATCCCTCAGACCCTTTTAGTCAGTGTGGAAAATCTCTAGCAGTGGCGCC
CGAACAGGGACTTGAAAGCGAAAGGGAAACCAGAGGAGCTCTCTCGACGCAGGACTCGGCTTGCTGAAGC
GCGCACGGCAAGAGGCGAGGGGCGGCGACTGGTGAGTACGCCAAAAATTTTGACTAGCGGAGGCTAGAAG
GAGAGAGATGGGTGCGAGAGCGTCAGTATTAAGCGGGGGAGAATTAGATCGCGATGGGAAAAAATTCGGT
TAAGGCCAGGGGGAAAGAAAAAATATAAATTAAAACATATAGTATGGGCAAGCAGGGAGCTAGAACGATT
CGCAGTTAATCCTGGCCTGTTAGAAACATCAGAAGGCTGTAGACAAATACTGGGACAGCTACAACCATCC
CTTCAGACAGGATCAGAAGAACTTAGATCATTATATAATACAGTAGCAACCCTCTATTGTGTGCATCAAA
GGATAGAGATAAAAGACACCAAGGAAGCTTTAGACAAGATAGAGGAAGAGCAAAACAAAAGTAAGACCAC
CGCACAGCAAGCGGCCGCTGATCTTCAGACCTGGAGGAGGAGATATGAGGGACAATTGGAGAAGTGAATT
ATATAAATATAAAGTAGTAAAAATTGAACCATTAGGAGTAGCACCCACCAAGGCAAAGAGAAGAGTGGTG
CAGAGAGAAAAAAGAGCAGTGGGAATAGGAGCTTTGTTCCTTGGGTTCTTGGGAGCAGCAGGAAGCACTA
TGGGCGCAGCGTCAATGACGCTGACGGTACAGGCCAGACAATTATTGTCTGGTATAGTGCAGCAGCAGAA
CAATTTGCTGAGGGCTATTGAGGCGCAACAGCATCTGTTGCAACTCACAGTCTGGGGCATCAAGCAGCTC
CAGGCAAGAATCCTGGCTGTGGAAAGATACCTAAAGGATCAACAGCTCCTGGGGATTTGGGGTTGCTCTG
GAAAACTCATTTGCACCACTGCTGTGCCTTGGAATGCTAGTTGGAGTAATAAATCTCTGGAACAGATTTG
GAATCACACGACCTGGATGGAGTGGGACAGAGAAATTAACAATTACACAAGCTTAATACACTCCTTAATT
GAAGAATCGCAAAACCAGCAAGAAAAGAATGAACAAGAATTATTGGAATTAGATAAATGGGCAAGTTTGT
GGAATTGGTTTAACATAACAAATTGGCTGTGGTATATAAAATTATTCATAATGATAGTAGGAGGCTTGGT
AGGTTTAAGAATAGTTTTTGCTGTACTTTCTATAGTGAATAGAGTTAGGCAGGGATATTCACCATTATCG
TTTCAGACCCACCTCCCAACCCCGAGGGGACCCATGCATTGCATCTCAATTAGTCAGCAACCAGGTGTGG
AAAGTCCCCAGGCTCCCCAGCAGGCAGAAGTATGCAAAGCATGCGTCTCAATTAGTCAGCAACCATAGTC
CCGCCCCTAACTCCGCCCATCCCGCCCCTAACTCCGCCCAGTTCCGCCCATTCTCCGCCCCATGGCTGAC
TAATTTTTTTTATTTATGCAGAGGCCGAGGCCGCCTCGGCCTCTGAGCTATTCCAGAAGTAGTGAGGAGG
CTTTTTTGGAGGCCTAGGCTTTTGCAAAAAGCTTTCTAGAGGTACCACCGGAGCTTACCATGACCGAGTA
CAAGCCCACGGTGCGCCTCGCCACCCGCGACGACGTCCCCAGGGCCGTACGCACCCTCGCCGCCGCGTTC
GCCGACTACCCCGCCACGCGCCACACCGTCGATCCGGACCGCCACATCGAGCGGGTCACCGAGCTGCAAG
AACTCTTCCTCACGCGCGTCGGGCTCGACATCGGCAAGGTGTGGGTCGCGGACGACGGCGCCGCCGTGGC
GGTCTGGACCACGCCGGAGAGCGTCGAAGCGGGGGCGGTGTTCGCCGAGATCGGCCCGCGCATGGCCGAG
TTGAGCGGTTCCCGGCTGGCCGCGCAGCAACAGATGGAAGGCCTCCTGGCGCCGCACCGGCCCAAGGAGC
CCGCGTGGTTCCTGGCCACCGTCGGCGTCTCGCCCGACCACCAGGGCAAGGGTCTGGGCAGCGCCGTCGT
GCTCCCCGGAGTGGAGGCGGCCGAGCGCGCCGGGGTGCCCGCCTTCCTGGAGACCTCCGCGCCCCGCAAC
CTCCCCTTCTACGAGCGGCTCGGCTTCACCGTCACCGCCGACGTCGAGGTGCCCGAAGGACCGCGCACCT
GGTGCATGACCCGCAAGCCCGGTGCCAGTTAACGAATTCTAGATCTTGAGACAAATGGCAGTATTCATCC
ACAATTTTAAAAGAAAAGGGGGGATTGGGGGGTACAGTGCAGGGGAAAGAATAGTAGACATAATAGCAAC
AGACATACAAACTAAAGAATTACAAAAACAAATTACAAAAATTCAAAATTTTCGGGTTTATTACAGGGAC
AGCAGAGATCCACTTTGGCGCCGGCTCGAGGCCTGCAGGTGCAAAGATGGATAAAGTTTTAAACAGAGAG
GAATCTTTGCAGCTAATGGACCTTCTAGGTCTTGAAAGGAGTGGGAATTGGCTCCGGTGCCCGTCAGTGG
GCAGAGCGCACATCGCCCACAGTCCCCGAGAAGTTGGGGGGAGGGGTCGGCAATTGAACCGGTGCCTAGA
GAAGGTGGCGCGGGGTAAACTGGGAAAGTGATGTCGTGTACTGGCTCCGCCTTTTTCCCGAGGGTGGGGG
AGAACCGTATATAAGTGCAGTAGTCGCCGTGAACGTTCTTTTTCGCAACGGGTTTGCCGCCAGAACACAG
GTAAGTGCCGTGTGTGGTTCCCGCGGGCCTGGCCTCTTTACGGGTTATGGCCCTTGCGTGCCTTGAATTA
CTTCCACCTGGCTGCAGTACGTGATTCTTGATCCCGAGCTTCGGGTTGGAAGTGGGTGGGAGAGTTCGAG
GCCTTGCGCTTAAGGAGCCCCTTCGCCTCGTGCTTGAGTTGAGGCCTGGCCTGGGCGCTGGGGCCGCCGC
GTGCGAATCTGGTGGCACCTTCGCGCCTGTCTCGCTGCTTTCGATAAGTCTCTAGCCATTTAAAATTTTT
GATGACCTGCTGCGACGCTTTTTTTCTGGCAAGATAGTCTTGTAAATGCGGGCCAAGATCTGCACACTGG
TATTTCGGTTTTTGGGGCCGCGGGCGGCGACGGGGCCCGTGCGTCCCAGCGCACATGTTCGGCGAGGCGG
GGCCTGCGAGCGCGGCCACCGAGAATCGGACGGGGGTAGTCTCAAGCTGGCCGGCCTGCTCTGGTGCCTG
GCCTCGCGCCGCCGTGTATCGCCCCGCCCTGGGCGGCAAGGCTGGCCCGGTCGGCACCAGTTGCGTGAGC
GGAAAGATGGCCGCTTCCCGGCCCTGCTGCAGGGAGCTCAAAATGGAGGACGCGGCGCTCGGGAGAGCGG
GCGGGTGAGTCACCCACACAAAGGAAAAGGGCCTTTCCGTCCTCAGCCGTCGCTTCATGTGACTCCACGG
AGTACCGGGCGCCGTCCAGGCACCTCGATTAGTTCTCGAGCTTTTGGAGTACGTCGTCTTTAGGTTGGGG
GGAGGGGTTTTATGCGATGGAGTTTCCCCACACTGAGTGGGTGGAGACTGAAGTTAGGCCAGCTTGGCAC
TTGATGTAATTCTCCTTGGAATTTGCCCTTTTTGAGTTTGGATCTTGGTTCATTCTCAAGCCTCAGACAG
TGGTTCAAAGTTTTTTTCTTCCATTTCAGGTGTCGTGAGGCTAGCACCGCCACCATGAGCCCTAAACGCG
ATGGGTTGGGGACAGGTGATGGTCTGCACTCACAGGTTTTACAGGAGCAGGTCTCCACAGGAGACAATCT
CCATGAATGTGACTCCCAGGGACCAAGTAAAGACACTTTGGTTCGTGAGGGGAAGACCTACAAATGCAAG
GAATGTGGGAGCGTGTTTAACAAAAACAGCCTCCTTGTTCGACATCAGCAGATTCACACTGGGGTGAAGC
CTTATGAATGCCAGGAGTGTGGAAAAGCCTTTCCTGAAAAGGTCGACTTCGTTCGACCCATGAGGATTCA
CACAGGGGAGAAGCCCTGTAAGTGCGTGGAGTGCGGGAAGGTCTTCAACCGCAGGTCGCACCTCCTGTGC
TACCGCCAGATTCACACTGGAGAGAAGCCCTATGAGTGCAGCGAGTGTGGAAAGACCTTCAGCTATCACT
CTGTCTTCATCCAGCATCGTGTGACCCACACTGGAGAAAAACTCTTTGGGTGCAAAGAATGTGGAAAAAC
CTTTTACTACAACTCTTCCTTAACCCGGCACATGAAGATTCACACTGGAGAGAAGCCCTGCAAGTGCAGT
GAGTGCGGGAAGACCTTCACCTACCGCTCTGTTTTCTTCCGACATAGTATGACCCACACTGCAGGAAAGC
CCTACGAGTGCAAAGAATGTGGGAAAGGTTTTTACTACAGCTATTCCCTCACTCGACATACAAGGAGTCA
CACTGGAGAGAAACCTTATGAGTGCCTTGAACATAGAAAGGACTTTGGCTACCACTCTGCTTTTGCCCAA
CAGAGTAAGATCCACTCTGGAGGAAAAAACCTTTAGTAATGAACTAGTCCGTAACTTGAAAGTATTTCGA
TTTCTTGGCTTTATATATCTTGTGGAAAGGACGAAATATAAGCTCTACGCTTAAAGTTACGCGTTAAGTC
GACAATCAACCTCTGGATTACAAAATTTGTGAAAGATTGACTGGTATTCTTAACTATGTTGCTCCTTTTA
CGCTATGTGGATACGCTGCTTTAATGCCTTTGTATCATGCTATTGCTTCCCGTATGGCTTTCATTTTCTC
CTCCTTGTATAAATCCTGGTTGCTGTCTCTTTATGAGGAGTTGTGGCCCGTTGTCAGGCAACGTGGCGTG
GTGTGCACTGTGTTTGCTGACGCAACCCCCACTGGTTGGGGCATTGCCACCACCTGTCAGCTCCTTTCCG
GGACTTTCGCTTTCCCCCTCCCTATTGCCACGGCGGAACTCATCGCCGCCTGCCTTGCCCGCTGCTGGAC
AGGGGCTCGGCTGTTGGGCACTGACAATTCCGTGGTGTTGTCGGGGAAATCATCGTCCTTTCCTTGGCTG
CTCGCCTGTGTTGCCACCTGGATTCTGCGCGGGACGTCCTTCTGCTACGTCCCTTCGGCCCTCAATCCAG
CGGACCTTCCTTCCCGCGGCCTGCTGCCGGCTCTGCGGCCTCTTCCGCGTCTTCGCCTTCGCCCTCAGAC
GAGTCGGATCTCCCTTTGGGCCGCCTCCCCGCGTCGACTTTAAGACCAATGACTTACAAGGCAGCTGTAG
ATCTTAGCCACTTTTTAAAAGAAAAGGGGGGACTGGAAGGGCTAATTCACTCCCAACGAAGACAAGATCT
GCTTTTTGCTTGTACTGGGTCTCTCTGGTTAGACCAGATCTGAGCCTGGGAGCTCTCTGGCTAACTAGGG
AACCCACTGCTTAAGCCTCAATAAAGCTTGCCTTGAGTGCTTCAAGTAGTGTGTGCCCGTCTGTTGTGTG
ACTCTGGTAACTAGAGATCCCTCAGACCCTTTTAGTCAGTGTGGAAAATCTCTAGCAGTACGTATAGTAG
TTCATGTCATCTTATTATTCAGTATTTATAACTTGCAAAGAAATGAATATCAGAGAGTGAGAGGAACTTG
TTTATTGCAGCTTATAATGGTTACAAATAAAGCAATAGCATCACAAATTTCACAAATAAAGCATTTTTTT
CACTGCATTCTAGTTGTGGTTTGTCCAAACTCATCAATGTATCTTATCATGTCTGGCTCTAGCTATCCCG
CCCCTAACTCCGCCCATCCCGCCCCTAACTCCGCCCAGTTCCGCCCATTCTCCGCCCCATGGCTGACTAA
TTTTTTTTATTTATGCAGAGGCCGAGGCCGCCTCGGCCTCTGAGCTATTCCAGAAGTAGTGAGGAGGCTT
TTTTGGAGGCCTAGGGACGTACCCAATTCGCCCTATAGTGAGTCGTATTACGCGCGCTCACTGGCCGTCG
TTTTACAACGTCGTGACTGGGAAAACCCTGGCGTTACCCAACTTAATCGCCTTGCAGCACATCCCCCTTT
CGCCAGCTGGCGTAATAGCGAAGAGGCCCGCACCGATCGCCCTTCCCAACAGTTGCGCAGCCTGAATGGC
GAATGGG
[124 nt withheld, positions 6518-6641]
C
[91 nt withheld, positions 6643-6733]
A
[49 nt withheld, positions 6735-6783]
CCTTTGACGTTGGAGTCCACGTTCTTT
[37 nt withheld, positions 6811-6847]
ACCCTATCTCGGTCTATTCTTTTGATTTATAAGGGATTTTGCCGATTTCGGCCTATTGGTTAAAAAATGA
GCTGATTTAACAAAAATTTAACGCGAATTTTAACAAAATATTAACGCTTACAATTTAGGTGGCACTTTTC
GGGGAAATGTGCGCGGAACCCCTATTTGTTTATTTTTCTAAATACATTCAAATATGTATCCGCTCATGAG
ACAATAACCCTGATAAATGCTTCAATAATATTGAAAAAGGAAGAGTATGAGTATTCAACATTTCCGTGTC
GCCCTTATTCCCTTTTTTGCGGCATTTTGCCTTCCTGTTTTTGCTCACCCAGAAACGCTGGTGAAAGTAA
AAGATGCTGAAGATCAGTTGGGTGCACGAGTGGGTTACATCGAACTGGATCTCAACAGCGGTAAGATCCT
TGAGAGTTTTCGCCCCGAAGAACGTTTTCCAATGATGAGCACTTTTAAAGTTCTGCTATGTGGCGCGGTA
TTATCCCGTATTGACGCCGGGCAAGAGCAACTCGGTCGCCGCATACACTATTCTCAGAATGACTTGGTTG
AGTACTCACCAGTCACAGAAAAGCATCTTACGGATGGCATGACAGTAAGAGAATTATGCAGTGCTGCCAT
AACCATGAGTGATAACACTGCGGCCAACTTACTTCTGACAACGATCGGAGGACCGAAGGAGCTAACCGCT
TTTTTGCACAACATGGGGGATCATGTAACTCGCCTTGATCGTTGGGAACCGGAGCTGAATGAAGCCATAC
CAAACGACGAGCGTGACACCACGATGCCTGTAGCAATGGCAACAACGTTGCGCAAACTATTAACTGGCGA
ACTACTTACTCTAGCTTCCCGGCAACAATTAATAGACTGGATGGAGGCGGATAAAGTTGCAGGACCACTT
CTGCGCTCGGCCCTTCCGGCTGGCTGGTTTATTGCTGATAAATCTGGAGCCGGTGAGCGTGGGTCTCGCG
GTATCATTGCAGCACTGGGGCCAGATGGTAAGCCCTCCCGTATCGTAGTTATCTACACGACGGGGAGTCA
GGCAACTATGGATGAACGAAATAGACAGATCGCTGAGATAGGTGCCTCACTGATTAAGCATTGGTAACTG
TCAGACCAAGTTTACTCATATATACTTTAGATTGATTTAAAACTTCATTTTTAATTTAAAAGGATCTAGG
TGAAGATCCTTTTTGATAATCTCATGACCAAAATCCCTTAACGTGAGTTTTCGTTCCACTGAGCGTCAGA
CCCCGTAGAAAAGATCAAAGGATCTTCTTGAGATCCTTTTTTTCTGCGCGTAATCTGCTGCTTGCAAACA
AAAAAACCACCGCTACCAGCGGTGGTTTGTTTGCCGGATCAAGAGCTACCAACTCTTTTTCCGAAGGTAA
CTGGCTTCAGCAGAGCGCAGATACCAAATACTGTTCTTCTAGTGTAGCCGTAGTTAGGCCACCACTTCAA
GAACTCTGTAGCACCGCCTACATACCTCGCTCTGCTAATCCTGTTACCAGTGGCTGCTGCCAGTGGCGAT
AAGTCGTGTCTTACCGGGTTGGACTCAAGACGATAGTTACCGGATAAGGCGCAGCGGTCGGGCTGAACGG
GGGGTTCGTGCACACAGCCCAGCTTGGAGCGAACGACCTACACCGAACTGAGATACCTACAGCGTGAGCT
ATGAGAAAGCGCCACGCTTCCCGAAGGGAGAAAGGCGGACAGGTATCCGGTAAGCGGCAGGGTCGGAACA
GGAGAGCGCACGAGGGAGCTTCCAGGGGGAAACGCCTGGTATCTTTATAGTCCTGTCGGGTTTCGCCACC
TCTGACTTGAGCGTCGATTTTTGTGATGCTCGTCAGGGGGGCGGAGCCTATGGAAAAACGCCAGCAACGC
GGCCTTTTTACGGTTCCTGGCCTTTTGCTGGCCTTTTGCTCACATGTTCTTTCCTGCGTTATCCCCTGAT
TCTGTGGATAACCGTATTACCGCCTTTGAGTGAGCTGATACCGCTCGCCGCAGCCGAACGACCGAGCGCA
GCGAGTCAGTGAGCGAGGAAGCGGAAGAGCGCCCAATACGCAAACCGCCTCTCCCCGCGCGTTGGCCGAT
TCATTAATGCAGCTGGCACGACAGGTTTCCCGACTGGAAAGCGGGCAGTGAGCGCAACGCAATTAATGTG
AGTTAGCTCACTCATTAGGCACCCCAGGCTTTACACTTTATGCTTCCGGCTCGTATGTTGTGTGGAATTG
TGAGCGGATAACAATTTCACACAGGAAACAGCTATGACCATGATTACGCCAAGCGCGCAATTAACCCTCA
CTAAAGGGAACAAAAGCTGGAGCTGCAAGC
Features (pLannotate 1.2.2; 31 found; start..end, strand, type, name):
      5..231     +  promoter       RSV promoter: Rous sarcoma virus enhancer/promoter
    232..412     +  LTR            5' LTR (truncated): truncated 5' long terminal repeat (LTR) from HIV-1
    459..584     +  misc_feature   HIV-1 Ψ: packaging signal of human immunodeficiency virus type 1
    568..931     +  CDS            HIV-1 gag (fragment): gag protein from human immunodeficiency virus 1; gag
   1077..1310    +  misc_feature   RRE: The Rev response element (RRE) of HIV-1 allows for Rev-dependent mRNA export from the nucleus to the cytoplasm.
   1687..1713    +  CDS            Rev (fragment): human immunodeficiency virus 1 (HIV-1) Rev protein; rev; enhances nuclear export of unspliced and incompletely spliced viral mRNAs
   1720..1743    +  promoter       SV40 promoter (fragment): SV40 early promoter
   1744..1815    +  promoter       SV40 promoter (fragment): SV40 enhancer and early promoter
   1839..1974    +  rep_origin     SV40 ori: SV40 origin of replication
   2020..2616    +  CDS            PuroR (fragment): puromycin N-acetyltransferase; pac from Streptomyces; confers resistance to puromycin
   2665..2782    +  misc_feature   cPPT/CTS: central polypurine tract and central termination sequence of HIV-1
   2847..2913    +  CDS            small t antigen (fragment): SV40 (simian virus 40) small t antigen
   2920..4098    +  promoter       EF-1α promoter: strong constitutive promoter for human elongation factor EF-1α
   4115..4342    +  CDS            ZNF80 (fragment): ZNF80_HUMAN - Experimental evidence at protein level: Swiss-Prot protein existence level 1. May be involved in transcriptional regulation. From Homo sapiens (Human).
   4949..5002    +  promoter       U6 promoter (fragment): RNA polymerase III promoter for human U6 snRNA
   5044..5632    +  misc_feature   WPRE: woodchuck hepatitis virus posttranscriptional regulatory element
   5683..5702    +  misc_feature   cPPT/CTS (fragment): central polypurine tract and central termination sequence of HIV-1
   5704..5937    +  LTR            3' LTR (ΔU3): self-inactivating 3' long terminal repeat (LTR) from HIV-1
   6015..6136    +  polyA_signal   SV40 poly(A) signal: SV40 polyadenylation signal
   6176..6311    +  rep_origin     SV40 ori: SV40 origin of replication
   6332..6350    -  promoter       T7 promoter: promoter for bacteriophage T7 RNA polymerase
   6358..6513    +  CDS            lacZα (fragment): LacZα fragment of β-galactosidase; lacZ fragment
   6518..6946    +  rep_origin     f1 ori (sequence partly withheld): f1 bacteriophage origin of replication; arrow indicates direction of (+) strand synthesis
   6999..7103    +  promoter       AmpR promoter: bla
   7104..7964    +  CDS            AmpR: β-lactamase; bla; confers resistance to ampicillin, carbenicillin, and related antibiotics
   8135..8723    +  rep_origin     ori: high-copy-number ColE1/pMB1/pBR322/pUC origin of replication
   8906..8998    +  CDS            lacI (fragment): lac repressor; lacI; The lac repressor binds to the lac operator to inhibit transcription in E. coli. This inhibition can be relieved by adding lactose or isopropyl-β-D-thiogalactopyranoside (IPTG).
   9011..9032    +  protein_bind   CAP binding site: CAP binding activates transcription in the presence of cAMP. E. coli catabolite activator protein
   9047..9077    +  promoter       lac promoter: promoter for the E. coli lac operon
   9085..9101    +  protein_bind   lac operator: The lac repressor binds to the lac operator to inhibit transcription in E. coli. This inhibition can be relieved by adding lactose or isopropyl-β-D-thiogalactopyranoside (IPTG). lac repressor encoded by lacI
   9146..9164    +  promoter       T3 promoter: promoter for bacteriophage T3 RNA polymerase
