[The description below was written by a language model from this plasmid's Addgene catalogue record and pLannotate feature annotations shown in this document.]
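Description:
TFORF0932 is a lentiviral mammalian expression plasmid built on the pLX_TRC317 backbone from the Broad Institute Genetic Perturbation Platform. It carries the human zinc-finger gene ZNF80 as one member of a barcoded transcription factor ORF collection. In bacteria it is maintained through a high-copy ColE1/pUC-type origin and selected with ampicillin via the β-lactamase gene. An f1 origin and remnants of a lac/lacZα cloning region with T3 and T7 promoters are also present in the backbone. The depositor notes that the plasmid can recombine, as is common for LTR-containing vectors.

The viral portion has a third-generation, self-inactivating layout. An RSV promoter drives a truncated HIV-1 5' LTR, followed by the Ψ packaging signal with a gag fragment, the RRE for Rev-dependent export of the genomic RNA, a cPPT/CTS element, WPRE to enhance transcript expression, and a ΔU3 3' LTR followed by an SV40 polyadenylation signal. Two expression units sit between the LTRs. An SV40 early promoter drives puromycin N-acetyltransferase for selection of transduced cells, and the strong constitutive EF-1α promoter drives the ZNF80 ORF, which was produced by gene synthesis. The annotation software matched only part of the roughly 0.9 kb insert to ZNF80, although the sequenced length agrees with backbone plus insert.

According to the record, each ORF in the collection is paired with a unique 24-bp barcode. This barcode is not annotated in the feature table, so its position is not stated. The barcode lets the overexpressed factor be identified in pooled screens, and the collection was used in this way in work on directed differentiation.
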