Addgene plasmid #143244: TFORF0932
Purpose: Lentiviral vector for overexpressing transcription factor ORFs with unique 24-bp barcodes. Barcodes facilitate identification of transcription factors in pooled screens.
Depositing lab: Feng Zhang. Depositing organization: Broad Institute. Publication: A transcription factor atlas of directed differentiation. Joung J, Ma S, Tay T, Geiger-Schuller KR, Kirchgatterer PC, Verdine VK, Guo B, Arias-Garcia MA, Allen WE, Singh A, Kuksenko O, Abudayyeh OO, Gootenberg JS, Fu Z, Macrae RK, Buenrostro JD, Regev A, Zhang F. Cell. 2023 Jan 5;186(1):209-229.e26. doi: 10.1016/j.cell.2022.11.026. PubMed 36608654.
Backbone
  Vector backbone: pLX_TRC317
  Backbone manufacturer: Broad Institute Genetic Perturbation Platform
  Backbone size w/o insert (bp): 8264
  Vector type: Mammalian Expression, Lentiviral
  Selectable markers: Puromycin
Growth in bacteria
  Bacterial resistance: Ampicillin, 100 μg/mL
  Growth temperature: 37°C
  Growth strain: NEB Stable
  Copy number: High Copy
Gene/Insert
  Gene/Insert name: ZNF80
  Species: H. sapiens (human)
  Insert size (bp): 923
  Entrez Gene: ZNF80 (a.k.a. pT17)
  Promoter: EF1a
  Cloning method: Unknown
  Sequencing primers: 5′ GGGTGGAGACTGAAGTTAGGCCAG; 3′ CACATAGCGTAAAAGGAGCAACATAG
Terms and licenses: Academic/Nonprofit Terms; Industry Terms: Not Available to Industry
Depositor comments: XM_017007133,XM_017007134,XM_017007136,XM_017007132,XM_017007135,NM_007136,ENST00000482457,ENST00000308095,ENST00000619534 . The transcription factor ORF portion of this plasmid was synthesized by Genewiz. Please test multiple small colonies in case of plasmid recombination. To make this collection available in a timely manner, a portion of this collection was not fully sequenced by Addgene. If an Addgene verified full plasmid sequence is not available, please contact us prior to placing an order to request the full sequence.
How to cite: TFORF0932 was a gift from Feng Zhang (Addgene plasmid # 143244 ; http://n2t.net/addgene:143244 ; RRID:Addgene_143244)
