>Addgene plasmid #143244 | TFORF0932 | depositor partial sequence | sequence record 281870 | Insert
ACCGCCACCATGAGCCCTAAACGCGATGGGTTGGGGACAGGTGATGGTCTGCACTCACAGGTTTTACAGG
AGCAGGTCTCCACAGGAGACAATCTCCATGAATGTGACTCCCAGGGACCAAGTAAAGACACTTTGGTTCG
TGAGGGGAAGACCTACAAATGCAAGGAATGTGGGAGCGTGTTTAACAAAAACAGCCTCCTTGTTCGACAT
CAGCAGATTCACACTGGGGTGAAGCCTTATGAATGCCAGGAGTGTGGAAAAGCCTTTCCTGAAAAGGTCG
ACTTCGTTCGACCCATGAGGATTCACACAGGGGAGAAGCCCTGTAAGTGCGTGGAGTGCGGGAAGGTCTT
CAACCGCAGGTCGCACCTCCTGTGCTACCGCCAGATTCACACTGGAGAGAAGCCCTATGAGTGCAGCGAG
TGTGGAAAGACCTTCAGCTATCACTCTGTCTTCATCCAGCATCGTGTGACCCACACTGGAGAAAAACTCT
TTGGGTGCAAAGAATGTGGAAAAACCTTTTACTACAACTCTTCCTTAACCCGGCACATGAAGATTCACAC
TGGAGAGAAGCCCTGCAAGTGCAGTGAGTGCGGGAAGACCTTCACCTACCGCTCTGTTTTCTTCCGACAT
AGTATGACCCACACTGCAGGAAAGCCCTACGAGTGCAAAGAATGTGGGAAAGGTTTTTACTACAGCTATT
CCCTCACTCGACATACAAGGAGTCACACTGGAGAGAAACCTTATGAGTGCCTTGAACATAGAAAGGACTT
TGGCTACCACTCTGCTTTTGCCCAACAGAGTAAGATCCACTCTGGAGGAAAAAACCTTTAGTAATGAACT
AGTCCGTAACTTGAAAGTATTTCGATTTCTTGGCTTTATATATCTTGTGGAAAGGACGAAATATAAGCTC
TACGCTTAAAGTT
