>Addgene plasmid #143244 | TFORF0932 | depositor partial sequence | sequence record 281871 | Barcode
AATATAAGCTCTACGCTTAAAGTT
